Addgene plasmid #233685: pAIP1
Purpose: Engineered SUMO protease expression plasmid designed for efficient protease-mediated elution.
Depositing lab: Christopher Bahl. Depositing organization: AI Proteins. Publication: Facile, high-throughput protein purification enabled by high-efficiency protease elution. Cárcamo Noriega EN, Truebridge IS, Teets FD 3rd, Bowman JW 3rd, Rodriguez N, Howard TA, Bahl CD. Protein Sci. 2026 Sep;35(9):e70746. doi: 10.1002/pro.70746. PubMed 42555168.
Backbone
  Vector backbone: pET29b
  Vector type: Bacterial Expression
Growth in bacteria
  Bacterial resistance: Kanamycin, 50 μg/mL
  Growth temperature: 37°C
  Growth strain: DH5alpha
  Copy number: High Copy
Gene/Insert
  Gene/Insert name: Ulp1-like SUMO protease
  Species: Chaetomium thermophilum
  Promoter: T7
  Tag / fusion protein: HisTag (N terminal on insert); CAHS-107838 (N terminal on insert)
  Cloning method: Restriction Enzyme; 5′ cloning site NdeI (not destroyed); 3′ cloning site XhoI (not destroyed)
  Sequencing primers: 5′ T7; 3′ T7-term
Terms and licenses: Academic/Nonprofit Terms; Industry Terms
How to cite: pAIP1 was a gift from Christopher Bahl (Addgene plasmid # 233685 ; http://n2t.net/addgene:233685 ; RRID:Addgene_233685)
