[The description below was written by a language model from this plasmid's Addgene catalogue record and pLannotate feature annotations shown in this document.]
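Description:
pAIP1 is a bacterial expression plasmid built on the pET29b backbone for producing an engineered Ulp1-like SUMO protease from the thermophilic fungus Chaetomium thermophilum. It is maintained in E. coli under kanamycin selection (KanR, aminoglycoside phosphotransferase) and replicates from a ColE1/pMB1-type origin. The catalogue lists it as high copy, although the feature table also shows the rop gene and bom region typical of pET vectors, which normally moderate copy number. An f1 origin is also present, along with short tetracycline-resistance fragments that appear to be non-functional backbone remnants.

Expression follows the standard pET arrangement: a T7 promoter with an adjacent lac operator, the strong T7 gene 10 ribosome binding site, and a T7 terminator downstream. A plasmid-borne lacI gene supplies repressor, so transcription is held off until IPTG induction in a host that provides T7 RNA polymerase. The insert was cloned between NdeI and XhoI. According to the record, the protease carries an N-terminal His tag and an N-terminal fusion to CAHS-107838, a tardigrade cytosolic abundant heat-soluble, intrinsically disordered protein, which the annotation places near the start of the open reading frame. The protease coding region itself is not annotated by the automated tool, but presumably occupies the unannotated span after the CAHS segment. A His-tag fragment is also detected after that span, just before the terminator, probably the vector's own C-terminal tag sequence; whether it is translated is not stated.

The stated purpose is to supply a SUMO protease suited to efficient protease-mediated elution, that is, releasing SUMO-tagged target proteins from affinity resin by cleavage in high-throughput purification workflows.
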