Features (pLannotate 1.2.2; 19 found; start..end, strand, type, name):
     67..720     +  CDS            CAHS 107838: CAHS1_PARRC - Protein inferred from homology: Swiss-Prot protein existence level 3. Cytosolic heat soluble protein acting as a molecular shield in water-deficient condition (PubMed:28306513). Tardigrade-specific intrinsically disordered proteins (TDPs) are essential for desiccation tolerance by forming non-crystalline amorphous solids upon desiccation, and this vitrified state mirrors their protective capabilities (PubMed:28306513). From Paramacrobiotus richtersi (Water bear) (Macrobiotus richtersi).
   1489..1506    +  CDS            9xHis (fragment): 9xHis affinity tag
   1516..1565    +  CDS            SET1 (fragment): solubility-enhancement tag derived from T7 phage gene 10B
   1573..1620    +  terminator     T7 terminator: transcription terminator for bacteriophage T7 RNA polymerase
   1657..2085    +  rep_origin     f1 ori (sequence partly withheld): f1 bacteriophage origin of replication; arrow indicates direction of (+) strand synthesis
   2138..2195    +  promoter       AmpR promoter (fragment): bla
   2204..3019    -  CDS            KanR: aminoglycoside phosphotransferase; aph(3')-Ia; confers resistance to kanamycin in bacteria or G418 (Geneticin®) in eukaryotes
   3141..3729    +  rep_origin     ori: high-copy-number ColE1/pMB1/pBR322/pUC origin of replication
   3915..4054    -  misc_feature   bom: basis of mobility region from pBR322
   4156..4347    -  CDS            rop: Rop protein, which maintains plasmids at low copy number; rop
   4364..4744    +  CDS            YPB1_ECOLX: Protein predicted: Swiss-Prot protein existence level 4. From Escherichia coli.
   4816..5107    -  CDS            TcR (fragment): tetracycline efflux protein; tet; confers resistance to tetracycline
   5122..5143    -  protein_bind   CAP binding site: CAP binding activates transcription in the presence of cAMP. E. coli catabolite activator protein
   5156..6238    -  CDS            lacI: lac repressor; lacI; The lac repressor binds to the lac operator to inhibit transcription in E. coli. This inhibition can be relieved by adding lactose or isopropyl-β-D-thiogalactopyranoside (IPTG).
   6239..6316    -  promoter       lacI promoter: lacI
   6324..6603    -  CDS            TcR (fragment): tetracycline efflux protein; tet; confers resistance to tetracycline
   6629..6647    +  promoter       T7 promoter: promoter for bacteriophage T7 RNA polymerase
   6648..6672    +  protein_bind   lac operator: The lac repressor binds to the lac operator to inhibit transcription in E. coli. This inhibition can be relieved by adding lactose or isopropyl-β-D-thiogalactopyranoside (IPTG). lac repressor encoded by lacI
   6687..6709    +  RBS            RBS: efficient ribosome binding site from bacteriophage T7 gene 10 (Olins and Rangwala, 1989)
>Addgene plasmid #233685 | pAIP1 | addgene full sequence | sequence record 463803 | Addgene NGS Result
ATGGGACATCACCACCATCATCACCACCATCATCATAGTGCAGAGGCAATGAATATGAATATGAATCAAG
ACGCCGTGTTCATCCCGCCGCCTGAGGGTGAGCAATACGAGAGAAAGGAAAAGCAGGAAATCCAGCAAAC
TAGTTATCTTCAAAGTCAAGTGAAAGTACCATTGGTGAATTTACCGGCGCCATTCTTCTCGACGTCATTT
TCTGCTCAAGAAATTCTGGGAGAGGGCTTTCAAGCCTCTATCTCCCGCATAAGCGCTGTATCAGAGGAGT
TAAGTAGCATTGAGATACCAGAACTCGCAGAGGAAGCTCGAAGAGATTTCGCTGCTAAGACCCGAGAGCA
AGAAATGCTTAGCGCAAATTACCAGAAAGAGGTAGAAAGAAAGACAGAGGCTTACCGTAAACAACAGGAA
GTTGAAGCCGATAAGATACGTAAGGAATTAGAGAAACAACACTTGCGCGATGTTGAATTTAGAAAGGACA
TCGTTGAAATGGCCATAGAGAATCAAAAGAAGATGATAGACGTGGAGTCCAGATACGCCAAGAAGGACAT
GGATAGAGAGCGCGTAAAGGTGAGAATGATGTTGGAACAACAGAAGTTCCACTCTGATATTCAAGTTAAC
CTGGACAGCTCTGCGGCTGGCACAGAGACGGGTGGTCAGGTAGTAAGCGAGTCACAAAAGTTCACGGAGC
GGAACCGCCAAATAAAGCAATCAGGGTTACGCCCGCCGGCTCGGCAACTGATTACACCTTTAAGCGAGGA
GTGGCGCAGTAGAGTCGAAGCAGCTCGGAATGCAAATCCTGCAACTGAGTTGGCCAAGACCTTAGAGGGG
CAACCCCTTGTCCGACGCGATTTTGAAGAGAAATTATTGCCGGCAACAGCTTGGCTGAATGATAATGTGA
TTATTGGGGCCATATTTTATATAGCTGATTATGTGAATACGAAGAAGGGAGCCCCAAATCAAGAACCTAA
GTGTACAGCCTTTACAAGTTTCTTTTGGCCCCGCTTGTTATCGCACGGCCCAGGTGGCTGTGGACGCCTT
TTACGTAGAGCTAATGTCCGCAAAGCAAATTTCTTAGACATAGATACAATACTGATACCTATCTGTGAGT
CATCCCATTGGACGCTTGCAGTCATACGACCTGGACGACGCACGGTGTCCCACTTGGATAGCATGGCGGC
CGGACGAGGCTCAGAACGGGTAAAGGCCAAGCTTTTAGAGTTAGTAAAGTTTGTGCTTGAGGATCAATTC
GTCGAGGCTGAGTGGCAAGCAGTCGATTTTCAAGCGCCGCGCCAGACTAATGGGTGGGACTGTGGGGTAT
TCACAATAACTAATGCCATATGCTTAGCTTTAGGGGTAGACCCGGCTCAGGCATATACTGAGGCCCAGCT
TCCCTTACAACGACAACGAATAGCCGCAGTATTGTTAAACGGTGGCTTTAAGGGCGACTTTACACTGGAT
GATTTGTGATGACTCGAGCACCACCACCACCACCACTGAGATCCGGCTGCTAACAAAGCCCGAAAGGAAG
CTGAGTTGGCTGCTGCCACCGCTGAGCAATAACTAGCATAACCCCTTGGGGCCTCTAAACGGGTCTTGAG
GGGTTTTTTGCTGAAAGGAGGAACTATATCCGGATTGGCGAATGGG
[124 nt withheld, positions 1657-1780]
C
[91 nt withheld, positions 1782-1872]
A
[49 nt withheld, positions 1874-1922]
CCTTTGACGTTGGAGTCCACGTTCTTT
[37 nt withheld, positions 1950-1986]
ACCCTATCTCGGTCTATTCTTTTGATTTATAAGGGATTTTGCCGATTTCGGCCTATTGGTTAAAAAATGA
GCTGATTTAACAAAAATTTAACGCGAATTTTAACAAAATATTAACGCTTACAATTTAGGTGGCACTTTTC
GGGGAAATGTGCGCGGAACCCCTATTTGTTTATTTTTCTAAATACATTCAAATATGTATCCGCTCATGAA
TTAATTCTTAGAAAAACTCATCGAGCATCAAATGAAACTGCAATTTATTCATATCAGGATTATCAATACC
ATATTTTTGAAAAAGCCGTTTCTGTAATGAAGGAGAAAACTCACCGAGGCAGTTCCATAGGATGGCAAGA
TCCTGGTATCGGTCTGCGATTCCGACTCGTCCAACATCAATACAACCTATTAATTTCCCCTCGTCAAAAA
TAAGGTTATCAAGTGAGAAATCACCATGAGTGACGACTGAATCCGGTGAGAATGGCAAAAGTTTATGCAT
TTCTTTCCAGACTTGTTCAACAGGCCAGCCATTACGCTCGTCATCAAAATCACTCGCATCAACCAAACCG
TTATTCATTCGTGATTGCGCCTGAGCGAGACGAAATACGCGATCGCTGTTAAAAGGACAATTACAAACAG
GAATCGAATGCAACCGGCGCAGGAACACTGCCAGCGCATCAACAATATTTTCACCTGAATCAGGATATTC
TTCTAATACCTGGAATGCTGTTTTCCCGGGGATCGCAGTGGTGAGTAACCATGCATCATCAGGAGTACGG
ATAAAATGCTTGATGGTCGGAAGAGGCATAAATTCCGTCAGCCAGTTTAGTCTGACCATCTCATCTGTAA
CATCATTGGCAACGCTACCTTTGCCATGTTTCAGAAACAACTCTGGCGCATCGGGCTTCCCATACAATCG
ATAGATTGTCGCACCTGATTGCCCGACATTATCGCGAGCCCATTTATACCCATATAAATCAGCATCCATG
TTGGAATTTAATCGCGGCCTAGAGCAAGACGTTTCCCGTTGAATATGGCTCATAACACCCCTTGTATTAC
TGTTTATGTAAGCAGACAGTTTTATTGTTCATGACCAAAATCCCTTAACGTGAGTTTTCGTTCCACTGAG
CGTCAGACCCCGTAGAAAAGATCAAAGGATCTTCTTGAGATCCTTTTTTTCTGCGCGTAATCTGCTGCTT
GCAAACAAAAAAACCACCGCTACCAGCGGTGGTTTGTTTGCCGGATCAAGAGCTACCAACTCTTTTTCCG
AAGGTAACTGGCTTCAGCAGAGCGCAGATACCAAATACTGTCCTTCTAGTGTAGCCGTAGTTAGGCCACC
ACTTCAAGAACTCTGTAGCACCGCCTACATACCTCGCTCTGCTAATCCTGTTACCAGTGGCTGCTGCCAG
TGGCGATAAGTCGTGTCTTACCGGGTTGGACTCAAGACGATAGTTACCGGATAAGGCGCAGCGGTCGGGC
TGAACGGGGGGTTCGTGCACACAGCCCAGCTTGGAGCGAACGACCTACACCGAACTGAGATACCTACAGC
GTGAGCTATGAGAAAGCGCCACGCTTCCCGAAGGGAGAAAGGCGGACAGGTATCCGGTAAGCGGCAGGGT
CGGAACAGGAGAGCGCACGAGGGAGCTTCCAGGGGGAAACGCCTGGTATCTTTATAGTCCTGTCGGGTTT
CGCCACCTCTGACTTGAGCGTCGATTTTTGTGATGCTCGTCAGGGGGGCGGAGCCTATGGAAAAACGCCA
GCAACGCGGCCTTTTTACGGTTCCTGGCCTTTTGCTGGCCTTTTGCTCACATGTTCTTTCCTGCGTTATC
CCCTGATTCTGTGGATAACCGTATTACCGCCTTTGAGTGAGCTGATACCGCTCGCCGCAGCCGAACGACC
GAGCGCAGCGAGTCAGTGAGCGAGGAAGCGGAAGAGCGCCTGATGCGGTATTTTCTCCTTACGCATCTGT
GCGGTATTTCACACCGCAATGGTGCACTCTCAGTACAATCTGCTCTGATGCCGCATAGTTAAGCCAGTAT
ACACTCCGCTATCGCTACGTGACTGGGTCATGGCTGCGCCCCGACACCCGCCAACACCCGCTGACGCGCC
CTGACGGGCTTGTCTGCTCCCGGCATCCGCTTACAGACAAGCTGTGACCGTCTCCGGGAGCTGCATGTGT
CAGAGGTTTTCACCGTCATCACCGAAACGCGCGAGGCAGCTGCGGTAAAGCTCATCAGCGTGGTCGTGAA
GCGATTCACAGATGTCTGCCTGTTCATCCGCGTCCAGCTCGTTGAGTTTCTCCAGAAGCGTTAATGTCTG
GCTTCTGATAAAGCGGGCCATGTTAAGGGCGGTTTTTTCCTGTTTGGTCACTGATGCCTCCGTGTAAGGG
GGATTTCTGTTCATGGGGGTAATGATACCGATGAAACGAGAGAGGATGCTCACGATACGGGTTACTGATG
ATGAACATGCCCGGTTACTGGAACGTTGTGAGGGTAAACAACTGGCGGTATGGATGCGGCGGGACCAGAG
AAAAATCACTCAGGGTCAATGCCAGCGCTTCGTTAATACAGATGTAGGTGTTCCACAGGGTAGCCAGCAG
CATCCTGCGATGCAGATCCGGAACATAATGGTGCAGGGCGCTGACTTCCGCGTTTCCAGACTTTACGAAA
CACGGAAACCGAAGACCATTCATGTTGTTGCTCAGGTCGCAGACGTTTTGCAGCAGCAGTCGCTTCACGT
TCGCTCGCGTATCGGTGATTCATTCTGCTAACCAGTAAGGCAACCCCGCCAGCCTAGCCGGGTCCTCAAC
GACAGGAGCACGATCATGCGCACCCGTGGGGCCGCCATGCCGGCGATAATGGCCTGCTTCTCGCCGAAAC
GTTTGGTGGCGGGACCAGTGACGAAGGCTTGAGCGAGGGCGTGCAAGATTCCGAATACCGCAAGCGACAG
GCCGATCATCGTCGCGCTCCAGCGAAAGCGGTCCTCGCCGAAAATGACCCAGAGCGCTGCCGGCACCTGT
CCTACGAGTTGCATGATAAAGAAGACAGTCATAAGTGCGGCGACGATAGTCATGCCCCGCGCCCACCGGA
AGGAGCTGACTGGGTTGAAGGCTCTCAAGGGCATCGGTCGAGATCCCGGTGCCTAATGAGTGAGCTAACT
TACATTAATTGCGTTGCGCTCACTGCCCGCTTTCCAGTCGGGAAACCTGTCGTGCCAGCTGCATTAATGA
ATCGGCCAACGCGCGGGGAGAGGCGGTTTGCGTATTGGGCGCCAGGGTGGTTTTTCTTTTCACCAGTGAG
ACGGGCAACAGCTGATTGCCCTTCACCGCCTGGCCCTGAGAGAGTTGCAGCAAGCGGTCCACGCTGGTTT
GCCCCAGCAGGCGAAAATCCTGTTTGATGGTGGTTAACGGCGGGATATAACATGAGCTGTCTTCGGTATC
GTCGTATCCCACTACCGAGATGTCCGCACCAACGCGCAGCCCGGACTCGGTAATGGCGCGCATTGCGCCC
AGCGCCATCTGATCGTTGGCAACCAGCATCGCAGTGGGAACGATGCCCTCATTCAGCATTTGCATGGTTT
GTTGAAAACCGGACATGGCACTCCAGTCGCCTTCCCGTTCCGCTATCGGCTGAATTTGATTGCGAGTGAG
ATATTTATGCCAGCCAGCCAGACGCAGACGCGCCGAGACAGAACTTAATGGGCCCGCTAACAGCGCGATT
TGCTGGTGACCCAATGCGACCAGATGCTCCACGCCCAGTCGCGTACCGTCTTCATGGGAGAAAATAATAC
TGTTGATGGGTGTCTGGTCAGAGACATCAAGAAATAACGCCGGAACATTAGTGCAGGCAGCTTCCACAGC
AATGGCATCCTGGTCATCCAGCGGATAGTTAATGATCAGCCCACTGACGCGTTGCGCGAGAAGATTGTGC
ACCGCCGCTTTACAGGCTTCGACGCCGCTTCGTTCTACCATCGACACCACCACGCTGGCACCCAGTTGAT
CGGCGCGAGATTTAATCGCCGCGACAATTTGCGACGGCGCGTGCAGGGCCAGACTGGAGGTGGCAACGCC
AATCAGCAACGACTGTTTGCCCGCCAGTTGTTGTGCCACGCGGTTGGGAATGTAATTCAGCTCCGCCATC
GCCGCTTCCACTTTTTCCCGCGTTTTCGCAGAAACGTGGCTGGCCTGGTTCACCACGCGGGAAACGGTCT
GATAAGAGACACCGGCATACTCTGCGACATCGTATAACGTTACTGGTTTCACATTCACCACCCTGAATTG
ACTCTCTTCCGGGCGCTATCATGCCATACCGCGAAAGGTTTTGCGCCATTCGATGGTGTCCGGGATCTCG
ACGCTCTCCCTTATGCGACTCCTGCATTAGGAAGCAGCCCAGTAGTAGGTTGAGGCCGTTGAGCACCGCC
GCCGCAAGGAATGGTGCATGCAAGGAGATGGCGCCCAACAGTCCCCCGGCCACGGGGCCTGCCACCATAC
CCACGCCGAAACAAGCGCTCATGAGCCCGAAGTGGCGAGCCCGATCTTCCCCATCGGTGATGTCGGCGAT
ATAGGCGCCAGCAACCGCACCTGTGGCGCCGGTGATGCCGGCCACGATGCGTCCGGCGTAGAGGATCGAG
ATCGATCTCGATCCCGCGAAATTAATACGACTCACTATAGGGGAATTGTGAGCGGATAACAATTCCCCTC
TAGAAATAATTTTGTTTAACTTTAAGAAGGAGATATACATATG
